Addgene plasmid #46714: pcDNA3.2 mir-1-1 reporter mir50-5
Depositing lab: David Bartel. Depositing organization: Whitehead Institute for Biomedical Research. Publication: Beyond Secondary Structure: Primary-Sequence Determinants License Pri-miRNA Hairpins for Processing. Auyeung VC, Ulitsky I, McGeary SE, Bartel DP. Cell. 2013 Feb 14;152(4):844-58. doi: 10.1016/j.cell.2013.01.031. PubMed 23415231.
Backbone
  Vector backbone: pcDNA3.2 V5-DEST mir-1-1 reporter
  Backbone manufacturer: Bartel lab (Addgene plasmid# 46646)
  Backbone size w/o insert (bp): 8038
  Vector type: Mammalian Expression, RNAi
  Selectable markers: Neomycin (select with G418)
Growth in bacteria
  Bacterial resistance: Ampicillin, 100 μg/mL
  Growth temperature: 37°C
  Growth strain: DH5alpha
  Copy number: High Copy
Gene/Insert
  Gene/Insert name: mir50-5 (alt name: mir50-5 pri-mRNA)
  Species: C. elegans (nematode), Synthetic
  Mutation: see sequence and publication
  Promoter: CMV
  Tag / fusion protein: hsa-mir-1-1 (C terminal on insert); V5 (C terminal on backbone)
  Cloning method: Gateway Cloning
  Sequencing primers: 5′ CMV-F; 3′ TK-pA-R
Terms and licenses: Academic/Nonprofit Terms; Industry Terms: Not Available to Industry
How to cite: pcDNA3.2 mir-1-1 reporter mir50-5 was a gift from David Bartel (Addgene plasmid # 46714 ; http://n2t.net/addgene:46714 ; RRID:Addgene_46714)
