[The description below was written by a language model from this plasmid's Addgene catalogue record and pLannotate feature annotations shown in this document.]
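Description:
pcDNA3.2 mir-1-1 reporter mir50-5 is a mammalian expression/RNAi plasmid built by Gateway recombination into a pcDNA3.2 V5-DEST derivative that already carries a human mir-1-1 hairpin. It is propagated in E. coli at high copy from a ColE1/pUC-type origin under ampicillin selection (AmpR with its bla promoter). An f1 origin is also present. For selection in mammalian cells, an SV40 enhancer/early promoter drives a neomycin phosphotransferase gene followed by an SV40 poly(A) signal, giving G418 resistance. The depositor's full sequence is 6,002 nt. This is shorter than the 8,038 bp listed for the backbone without insert, presumably because the destination cassette is lost on recombination, although the record does not explain the difference.

The payload is a single CMV enhancer/promoter-driven transcript, with a T7 promoter just downstream of CMV. Between the attB1 and attB2 sites lies a mir-50 primary microRNA hairpin from C. elegans. The record describes it as a synthetic variant ("mir50-5") and refers to the sequence and publication for its specific mutation rather than stating it. Downstream of attB2 on the same transcript sits the hsa-mir-1-1 precursor, followed by the backbone V5 tag sequence and an HSV TK polyadenylation signal. The V5 tag is a backbone remnant with no evident role here, since the insert is a noncoding RNA.

Placing the test hairpin and mir-1-1 in one transcript lets mir-1-1 plausibly serve as a co-expressed internal reference for judging processing of the mir-50 variant in transfected mammalian cells. This fits the associated study of primary-sequence determinants that license pri-miRNA hairpins for processing. The short HIV-1 LTR, bGH poly(A), ble and lacI fragments called in the feature table appear to be partial annotation matches rather than functional elements.
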