Features (pLannotate 1.2.2; 24 found; start..end, strand, type, name):
     36..80      -  misc_feature   bom (fragment): basis of mobility region from pBR322
    235..614     +  enhancer       CMV enhancer: human cytomegalovirus immediate early enhancer
    615..818     +  promoter       CMV promoter: human cytomegalovirus (CMV) immediate early promoter
    814..847     +  LTR            5' LTR (truncated) (fragment): truncated 5' long terminal repeat (LTR) from HIV-1
    863..881     +  promoter       T7 promoter: promoter for bacteriophage T7 RNA polymerase
    911..935     +  protein_bind   attB1: mutant version of attB; recombination site for the Gateway® BP reaction BP Clonase™
    978..1077    +  ncRNA          mir-50: Accession: RF00824 - microRNA mir-50
   1118..1138    -  protein_bind   attB2: mutant version of attB; core recombination site for the Gateway® BP reaction BP Clonase™
   1217..1293    +  ncRNA          mir-1: Accession: RF00103 - mir-1 microRNA precursor family
   1492..1533    +  CDS            V5 tag: epitope tag from simian virus 5
   1617..1665    +  polyA_signal   HSV TK poly(A) signal: herpes simplex virus thymidine kinase polyadenylation signal (Cole and Stacy, 1985)
   1756..1772    -  polyA_signal   bGH poly(A) signal (fragment): bovine growth hormone polyadenylation signal
   1867..2295    +  rep_origin     f1 ori (sequence partly withheld): f1 bacteriophage origin of replication; arrow indicates direction of (+) strand synthesis
   2309..2638    +  promoter       SV40 promoter: SV40 enhancer and early promoter
   2705..3496    +  CDS            neo: KKA2_KLEPN - Also known as kan, nptII. Experimental evidence at protein level: Swiss-Prot protein existence level 1. Resistance to kanamycin, neomycin, paromomycin, ribostamycin, butirosin and gentamicin B. From Klebsiella pneumoniae.
   3522..3680    +  CDS            ble (fragment): BLE_KLEPN - Experimental evidence at protein level: Swiss-Prot protein existence level 1. Binding protein with a strong affinity to the bleomycin family of antibiotics. Binds to CL990; an antimitotic-antibiotic compound. From Klebsiella pneumoniae.
   3675..3796    +  polyA_signal   SV40 poly(A) signal: SV40 polyadenylation signal
   3869..3885    -  protein_bind   lac operator: The lac repressor binds to the lac operator to inhibit transcription in E. coli. This inhibition can be relieved by adding lactose or isopropyl-β-D-thiogalactopyranoside (IPTG). lac repressor encoded by lacI
   3893..3923    -  promoter       lac promoter: promoter for the E. coli lac operon
   3938..3959    -  protein_bind   CAP binding site: CAP binding activates transcription in the presence of cAMP. E. coli catabolite activator protein
   3972..4064    -  CDS            lacI (fragment): lac repressor; lacI; The lac repressor binds to the lac operator to inhibit transcription in E. coli. This inhibition can be relieved by adding lactose or isopropyl-β-D-thiogalactopyranoside (IPTG).
   4247..4835    -  rep_origin     ori: high-copy-number ColE1/pMB1/pBR322/pUC origin of replication
   5006..5866    -  CDS            AmpR: β-lactamase; bla; confers resistance to ampicillin, carbenicillin, and related antibiotics
   5867..5971    -  promoter       AmpR promoter: bla
>Addgene plasmid #46714 | pcDNA3.2 mir-1-1 reporter mir50-5 | depositor full sequence | sequence record 117475 | pcDNA3.2 mir-1-1 reporter mir50-5 sequence 6002 bps
GACGGATCGGGAGATCTCCCGATCCCCTATGGTCGACTCTCAGTACAATCTGCTCTGATGCCGCATAGTT
AAGCCAGTATCTGCTCCCTGCTTGTGTGTTGGAGGTCGCTGAGTAGTGCGCGAGCAAAATTTAAGCTACA
ACAAGGCAAGGCTTGACCGACAATTGCATGAAGAATCTGCTTAGGGTTAGGCGTTTTGCGCTGCTTCGCG
ATGTACGGGCCAGATATACGCGTTGACATTGATTATTGACTAGTTATTAATAGTAATCAATTACGGGGTC
ATTAGTTCATAGCCCATATATGGAGTTCCGCGTTACATAACTTACGGTAAATGGCCCGCCTGGCTGACCG
CCCAACGACCCCCGCCCATTGACGTCAATAATGACGTATGTTCCCATAGTAACGCCAATAGGGACTTTCC
ATTGACGTCAATGGGTGGACTATTTACGGTAAACTGCCCACTTGGCAGTACATCAAGTGTATCATATGCC
AAGTACGCCCCCTATTGACGTCAATGACGGTAAATGGCCCGCCTGGCATTATGCCCAGTACATGACCTTA
TGGGACTTTCCTACTTGGCAGTACATCTACGTATTAGTCATCGCTATTACCATGGTGATGCGGTTTTGGC
AGTACATCAATGGGCGTGGATAGCGGTTTGACTCACGGGGATTTCCAAGTCTCCACCCCATTGACGTCAA
TGGGAGTTTGTTTTGGCACCAAAATCAACGGGACTTTCCAAAATGTCGTAACAACTCCGCCCCATTGACG
CAAATGGGCGGTAGGCGTGTACGGTGGGAGGTCTATATAAGCAGAGCTCTCTGGCTAACTAGAGAACCCA
CTGCTTACTGGCTTATCGAAATTAATACGACTCACTATAGGGAGACCCAAGCTGGCTAGTTAAGCTATCA
ACAAGTTTGTACAAAAAAGCAGGCTCTATTTTTACTAATTCTGAATTCCATAATTCTATATTCTGTATTC
CTCCCCGCCGGCCGCTGATATGTCTGGTATTCTTGGGTTTGAACTTCCAGCGTTGAACCCGCATATTAGA
CGTATCGACGGCCGGCGGGGCATAATCTGCTAAGTTTGGAGAGACCGGGGGAGTCCCAGAGATGCCCCAG
CTTTCTTGTACAAAGTGGTTGATCTAGAGGGCCCGCAGTGGGGTCAGCTTCTACCGGGGCGGCGTCCCGG
GGTCTTGGAACTGCATGCAGACTGCCTGCTTGGGAAACATACTTCTTTATATGCCCATATGGACCTGCTA
AGCTATGGAATGTAAAGAAGTATGTATCTCAGGCCGGGACCTCTCTCGCCGCACTGAGGGGCACTCCACA
CCACGGGGGCCGCCGCGGCCGACAGCCAGCCAGGCGGCTGTGGTGGGGGTGAGGCTGGGGCGGCAGGCTG
CCTGGGCGTTGGTGGACGGTCGTGTCCCCGCCAGCATTGTTCTGTCACTTTGCCTGTGTCAGCAGGTGGA
AGTGCTCACCAGACATTCGAAGGTAAGCCTATCCCTAACCCTCTCCTCGGTCTCGATTCTACGCGTACCG
GTTAGTAATGAGTTTAAACGGGGGAGGCTAACTGAAACACGGAAGGAGACAATACCGGAAGGAACCCGCG
CTATGACGGCAATAAAAAGACAGAATAAAACGCACGGGTGTTGGGTCGTTTGTTCATAAACGCGGGGTTC
GGTCCCAGGGCTGGCACTCTGTCGATACCCCACCGAGACCCCATTGGGGCCAATACGCCCGCGTTTCTTC
CTTTTCCCCACCCCACCCCCCAAGTTCGGGTGAAGGCCCAGGGCTCGCAGCCAACGTCGGGGCGGCAGGC
CCTGCCATAGCAGATCTGCGCAGCTGGGGCTCTAGGGGGTATCCCC
[124 nt withheld, positions 1867-1990]
C
[32 nt withheld, positions 1992-2023]
CA
[57 nt withheld, positions 2026-2082]
A
[49 nt withheld, positions 2084-2132]
CCTTTGACGTTGGAGTCCACGTTCTTT
[37 nt withheld, positions 2160-2196]
ACCCTATCTCGGTCTATTCTTTTGATTTATAAGGGATTTTGGGGATTTCGGCCTATTGGTTAAAAAATGA
GCTGATTTAACAAAAATTTAACGCGAATTAATTCTGTGGAATGTGTGTCAGTTAGGGTGTGGAAAGTCCC
CAGGCTCCCCAGCAGGCAGAAGTATGCAAAGCATGCATCTCAATTAGTCAGCAACCAGGTGTGGAAAGTC
CCCAGGCTCCCCAGCAGGCAGAAGTATGCAAAGCATGCATCTCAATTAGTCAGCAACCATAGTCCCGCCC
CTAACTCCGCCCATCCCGCCCCTAACTCCGCCCAGTTCCGCCCATTCTCCGCCCCATGGCTGACTAATTT
TTTTTATTTATGCAGAGGCCGAGGCCGCCTCTGCCTCTGAGCTATTCCAGAAGTAGTGAGGAGGCTTTTT
TGGAGGCCTAGGCTTTTGCAAAAAGCTCCCGGGAGCTTGTATATCCATTTTCGGATCTGATCAAGAGACA
GGATGAGGATCGTTTCGCATGATTGAACAAGATGGATTGCACGCAGGTTCTCCGGCCGCTTGGGTGGAGA
GGCTATTCGGCTATGACTGGGCACAACAGACAATCGGCTGCTCTGATGCCGCCGTGTTCCGGCTGTCAGC
GCAGGGGCGCCCGGTTCTTTTTGTCAAGACCGACCTGTCCGGTGCCCTGAATGAACTGCAGGACGAGGCA
GCGCGGCTATCGTGGCTGGCCACGACGGGCGTTCCTTGCGCAGCTGTGCTCGACGTTGTCACTGAAGCGG
GAAGGGACTGGCTGCTATTGGGCGAAGTGCCGGGGCAGGATCTCCTGTCATCTCACCTTGCTCCTGCCGA
GAAAGTATCCATCATGGCTGATGCAATGCGGCGGCTGCATACGCTTGATCCGGCTACCTGCCCATTCGAC
CACCAAGCGAAACATCGCATCGAGCGAGCACGTACTCGGATGGAAGCCGGTCTTGTCGATCAGGATGATC
TGGACGAAGAGCATCAGGGGCTCGCGCCAGCCGAACTGTTCGCCAGGCTCAAGGCGCGCATGCCCGACGG
CGAGGATCTCGTCGTGACCCATGGCGATGCCTGCTTGCCGAATATCATGGTGGAAAATGGCCGCTTTTCT
GGATTCATCGACTGTGGCCGGCTGGGTGTGGCGGACCGCTATCAGGACATAGCGTTGGCTACCCGTGATA
TTGCTGAAGAGCTTGGCGGCGAATGGGCTGACCGCTTCCTCGTGCTTTACGGTATCGCCGCTCCCGATTC
GCAGCGCATCGCCTTCTATCGCCTTCTTGACGAGTTCTTCTGAGCGGGACTCTGGGGTTCGCGAAATGAC
CGACCAAGCGACGCCCAACCTGCCATCACGAGATTTCGATTCCACCGCCGCCTTCTATGAAAGGTTGGGC
TTCGGAATCGTTTTCCGGGACGCCGGCTGGATGATCCTCCAGCGCGGGGATCTCATGCTGGAGTTCTTCG
CCCACCCCAACTTGTTTATTGCAGCTTATAATGGTTACAAATAAAGCAATAGCATCACAAATTTCACAAA
TAAAGCATTTTTTTCACTGCATTCTAGTTGTGGTTTGTCCAAACTCATCAATGTATCTTATCATGTCTGT
ATACCGTCGACCTCTAGCTAGAGCTTGGCGTAATCATGGTCATAGCTGTTTCCTGTGTGAAATTGTTATC
CGCTCACAATTCCACACAACATACGAGCCGGAAGCATAAAGTGTAAAGCCTGGGGTGCCTAATGAGTGAG
CTAACTCACATTAATTGCGTTGCGCTCACTGCCCGCTTTCCAGTCGGGAAACCTGTCGTGCCAGCTGCAT
TAATGAATCGGCCAACGCGCGGGGAGAGGCGGTTTGCGTATTGGGCGCTCTTCCGCTTCCTCGCTCACTG
ACTCGCTGCGCTCGGTCGTTCGGCTGCGGCGAGCGGTATCAGCTCACTCAAAGGCGGTAATACGGTTATC
CACAGAATCAGGGGATAACGCAGGAAAGAACATGTGAGCAAAAGGCCAGCAAAAGGCCAGGAACCGTAAA
AAGGCCGCGTTGCTGGCGTTTTTCCATAGGCTCCGCCCCCCTGACGAGCATCACAAAAATCGACGCTCAA
GTCAGAGGTGGCGAAACCCGACAGGACTATAAAGATACCAGGCGTTTCCCCCTGGAAGCTCCCTCGTGCG
CTCTCCTGTTCCGACCCTGCCGCTTACCGGATACCTGTCCGCCTTTCTCCCTTCGGGAAGCGTGGCGCTT
TCTCAATGCTCACGCTGTAGGTATCTCAGTTCGGTGTAGGTCGTTCGCTCCAAGCTGGGCTGTGTGCACG
AACCCCCCGTTCAGCCCGACCGCTGCGCCTTATCCGGTAACTATCGTCTTGAGTCCAACCCGGTAAGACA
CGACTTATCGCCACTGGCAGCAGCCACTGGTAACAGGATTAGCAGAGCGAGGTATGTAGGCGGTGCTACA
GAGTTCTTGAAGTGGTGGCCTAACTACGGCTACACTAGAAGGACAGTATTTGGTATCTGCGCTCTGCTGA
AGCCAGTTACCTTCGGAAAAAGAGTTGGTAGCTCTTGATCCGGCAAACAAACCACCGCTGGTAGCGGTGG
TTTTTTTGTTTGCAAGCAGCAGATTACGCGCAGAAAAAAAGGATCTCAAGAAGATCCTTTGATCTTTTCT
ACGGGGTCTGACGCTCAGTGGAACGAAAACTCACGTTAAGGGATTTTGGTCATGAGATTATCAAAAAGGA
TCTTCACCTAGATCCTTTTAAATTAAAAATGAAGTTTTAAATCAATCTAAAGTATATATGAGTAAACTTG
GTCTGACAGTTACCAATGCTTAATCAGTGAGGCACCTATCTCAGCGATCTGTCTATTTCGTTCATCCATA
GTTGCCTGACTCCCCGTCGTGTAGATAACTACGATACGGGAGGGCTTACCATCTGGCCCCAGTGCTGCAA
TGATACCGCGAGACCCACGCTCACCGGCTCCAGATTTATCAGCAATAAACCAGCCAGCCGGAAGGGCCGA
GCGCAGAAGTGGTCCTGCAACTTTATCCGCCTCCATCCAGTCTATTAATTGTTGCCGGGAAGCTAGAGTA
AGTAGTTCGCCAGTTAATAGTTTGCGCAACGTTGTTGCCATTGCTACAGGCATCGTGGTGTCACGCTCGT
CGTTTGGTATGGCTTCATTCAGCTCCGGTTCCCAACGATCAAGGCGAGTTACATGATCCCCCATGTTGTG
CAAAAAAGCGGTTAGCTCCTTCGGTCCTCCGATCGTTGTCAGAAGTAAGTTGGCCGCAGTGTTATCACTC
ATGGTTATGGCAGCACTGCATAATTCTCTTACTGTCATGCCATCCGTAAGATGCTTTTCTGTGACTGGTG
AGTACTCAACCAAGTCATTCTGAGAATAGTGTATGCGGCGACCGAGTTGCTCTTGCCCGGCGTCAATACG
GGATAATACCGCGCCACATAGCAGAACTTTAAAAGTGCTCATCATTGGAAAACGTTCTTCGGGGCGAAAA
CTCTCAAGGATCTTACCGCTGTTGAGATCCAGTTCGATGTAACCCACTCGTGCACCCAACTGATCTTCAG
CATCTTTTACTTTCACCAGCGTTTCTGGGTGAGCAAAAACAGGAAGGCAAAATGCCGCAAAAAAGGGAAT
AAGGGCGACACGGAAATGTTGAATACTCATACTCTTCCTTTTTCAATATTATTGAAGCATTTATCAGGGT
TATTGTCTCATGAGCGGATACATATTTGAATGTATTTAGAAAAATAAACAAATAGGGGTTCCGCGCACAT
TTCCCCGAAAAGTGCCACCTGACGTC
