>Addgene plasmid #46714 | pcDNA3.2 mir-1-1 reporter mir50-5 | addgene partial sequence | sequence record 73968 | CMV-F 5'-CGCAAATGGGCGGTAGGCGTG-3'
GAGCTCTCTGGCTAACTAGAGAACCCACTGCTTACTGGCTTATCGAAATTAATACGACTCACTATAGGGA
GACCCAAGCTGGCTAGTTAAGCTATCAACAAGTTTGTACAAAAAAGCAGGCTCTATTTTTACTAATTCTG
AATTCCATAATTCTATATTCTGTATTCCTCCCCGCCGGCCGCTGATATGTCTGGTATTCTTGGGTTTGAA
CTTCCAGCGTTGAACCCGCATATTAGACGTATCGACGGCCGGCGGGGCATAATCTGCTAAGTTTGGAGAG
ACCGGGGGAGTCCCAGAGATGCCCCAGCTTTCTTGTACAAAGTGGTTGATCTAGAGGGCCCGCAGTGGGG
TCAGCTTCTACCGGGGCGGCGTCCCGGGGTCTTGGAACTGCATGCAGACTGCCTGCTTGGGAAACATACT
TCTTTATATGCCCATATGGACCTGCTAAGCTATGGAATGTAAAGAAGTATGTATCTCAGGCCGGGACCTC
TCTCGCCGCACTGAGGGGCACTCCACACCACGGGGGCCGCCGCGGCCGACAGCCAGCCAGGCGGCTGTGG
TGGGGGTGAGGCTGGGGCGGCAGGCTGCCTGGGCGTTGGTGGACGGTCGTGTCCCCGCCAGCATTGTTCT
GTCACTTTGCCTGTGTCAGCAGGTGGAAGTGCTCACCAGACATTCGAAGGTAAGCCTATCCCTAACCCTC
TCCTCGGTCTCGATTCTACGCGTACCGGTTAGTAATGAGTTTAAACGGGGGAGGCTAACTGAAACACGGA
AGGAGACAATACCGGAAGGAACCCGCGCTATGACGGCAATAAAAAGACAGAATAAAACGCACGGGTGTTG
GGTCGTTTGTTCATAAACGCGGGGTTCGGTCCCAGGGCTGGCACTCTGTCGATACCCCACCGAGACCCCA
TTGGGGCCAATACGCCCGCGTTTCTTCCTTTTCCC
